Addgene plasmid #174452: pFX-mCherry-EEA1
Purpose: Express mCherry with early endosome-targeting sequence in mammalian cells
Depositing lab: Yusuke Ohba. Depositing organization: Hokkaido University. Publication: Folding Latency of Fluorescent Proteins Affects the Mitochondrial Localization of Fusion Proteins. Kashiwagi S, Fujioka Y, Satoh AO, Yoshida A, Fujioka M, Nepal P, Tsuzuki A, Aoki O, Paudel S, Sasajima H, Ohba Y. Cell Struct Funct. 2019 Dec 26;44(2):183-194. doi: 10.1247/csf.19028. Epub 2019 Nov 15. PubMed 31735740.
Backbone
  Vector backbone: pFX
  Backbone size w/o insert (bp): 4000
  Total vector size (bp): 9000
  Vector type: Mammalian Expression
  Selectable markers: Neomycin (select with G418)
Growth in bacteria
  Bacterial resistance: Kanamycin, 50 μg/mL
  Growth temperature: 37°C
  Growth strain: DH5alpha
  Copy number: High Copy
Gene/Insert
  Gene/Insert name: mCherry with early endosome-targeting sequence
  Insert size (bp): 5000
  Promoter: CMV
  Tag / fusion protein: early endosomal antigen 1 (EEA1) (C terminal on insert)
  Cloning method: Restriction Enzyme; 5′ cloning site AgeI (not destroyed); 3′ cloning site NotI (not destroyed)
  Sequencing primers: 5′ none; 3′ noen
Terms and licenses: Academic/Nonprofit Terms; Industry Terms: Not Available to Industry
How to cite: pFX-mCherry-EEA1 was a gift from Yusuke Ohba (Addgene plasmid # 174452 ; http://n2t.net/addgene:174452 ; RRID:Addgene_174452)
