[The description below was written by a language model from this plasmid's Addgene catalogue record and pLannotate feature annotations shown in this document.]
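Description:
pFX-mCherry-EEA1 is a mammalian expression plasmid of about 9.1 kb, built on the pFX backbone, that produces the red fluorescent protein mCherry fused to human early endosome antigen 1 (EEA1) so that the fluorescence is directed to early endosomes. It is maintained in E. coli at high copy through a ColE1/pUC-type origin and selected with kanamycin. A single NeoR/KanR (aminoglycoside phosphotransferase) gene serves both hosts. It is preceded by tandem bacterial (bla-type) and SV40 early promoters and followed by an HSV TK polyadenylation signal, so it confers kanamycin resistance in bacteria and G418 resistance in transfected mammalian cells. An f1 origin is also present, which in principle permits single-stranded DNA production. The SV40 promoter region normally includes the SV40 origin, which can support episomal replication in cells expressing large T antigen.

The expression cassette uses the human cytomegalovirus immediate-early enhancer and promoter to drive the mCherry coding sequence. This is followed after a short linker region by an EEA1 coding sequence of roughly 4.2 kb placed at the C-terminus of the fluorescent protein, and the transcript ends at an SV40 polyadenylation signal. The catalogue calls the EEA1 portion an early endosome-targeting sequence, and the length of the annotated feature suggests that most or all of the EEA1 coding region is included. The insert was cloned between AgeI and NotI sites, both of which are retained. Small annotated fragments of SV40 large T antigen, ble and the bGH polyadenylation signal appear to be backbone remnants rather than functional elements. The plasmid serves as a red marker of early endosomes in transiently or stably transfected cells. It was deposited with a study of how fluorescent protein folding affects the organelle localization of fusion proteins.
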