Features (pLannotate 1.2.2; 14 found; start..end, strand, type, name):
     61..364     +  enhancer       CMV enhancer: human cytomegalovirus immediate early enhancer
    365..568     +  promoter       CMV promoter: human cytomegalovirus (CMV) immediate early promoter
    627..1334    +  CDS            mCherry: mCherry is a basic (constitutively fluorescent) red fluorescent protein published in 2004, derived from Discosoma sp.. It is reported to be a very rapidly-maturing monomer with low acid sensitivity.
   1383..5618    +  CDS            EEA1: human early endosome antigen 1
   5811..5895    +  CDS            large T antigen (fragment): large T antigen from SV40 (simian virus 40)
   5918..6039    +  polyA_signal   SV40 poly(A) signal: SV40 polyadenylation signal
   6073..6501    -  rep_origin     f1 ori (sequence partly withheld): f1 bacteriophage origin of replication; arrow indicates direction of (+) strand synthesis
   6528..6632    +  promoter       AmpR promoter: bla
   6634..6991    +  promoter       SV40 promoter: SV40 enhancer and early promoter
   7026..7820    +  CDS            NeoR/KanR: aminoglycoside phosphotransferase from Tn5; aph(3')-II (or nptII); confers resistance to neomycin, kanamycin, and G418 (Geneticin®)
   7841..7993    +  CDS            ble (fragment): BLE_KLEPN - Experimental evidence at protein level: Swiss-Prot protein existence level 1. Binding protein with a strong affinity to the bleomycin family of antibiotics. Binds to CL990; an antimitotic-antibiotic compound. From Klebsiella pneumoniae.
   8052..8099    +  polyA_signal   HSV TK poly(A) signal: herpes simplex virus thymidine kinase polyadenylation signal (Cole and Stacy, 1985)
   8190..8206    -  polyA_signal   bGH poly(A) signal (fragment): bovine growth hormone polyadenylation signal
   8428..9016    +  rep_origin     ori: high-copy-number ColE1/pMB1/pBR322/pUC origin of replication
>Addgene plasmid #174452 | pFX-mCherry-EEA1 | addgene full sequence | sequence record 354859 | Addgene NGS Result
TAGTTATTAATAGTAATCAATTACGGGGTCATTAGTTCATAGCCCATATATGGAGTTCCGCGTTACATAA
CTTACGGTAAATGGCCCGCCTGGCTGACCGCCCAACGACCCCCGCCCATTGACGTCAATAATGACGTATG
TTCCCATAGTAACGCCAATAGGGACTTTCCATTGACGTCAATGGGTGGAGTATTTACGGTAAACTGCCCA
CTTGGCAGTACATCAAGTGTATCATATGCCAAGTACGCCCCCTATTGACGTCAATGACGGTAAATGGCCC
GCCTGGCATTATGCCCAGTACATGACCTTATGGGACTTTCCTACTTGGCAGTACATCTACGTATTAGTCA
TCGCTATTACCATGGTGATGCGGTTTTGGCAGTACATCAATGGGCGTGGATAGCGGTTTGACTCACGGGG
ATTTCCAAGTCTCCACCCCATTGACGTCAATGGGAGTTTGTTTTGGCACCAAAATCAACGGGACTTTCCA
AAATGTCGTAACAACTCCGCCCCATTGACGCAAATGGGCGGTAGGCGTGTACGGTGGGAGGTCTATATAA
GCAGAGCTGGTTTAGTGAACCGTCAGATCCGCTAGCGCTACCGGTTCTAGAAGTACTGAATTCACCATGG
TGAGCAAGGGCGAGGAGGATAACATGGCCATCATCAAGGAGTTCATGCGCTTCAAGGTGCACATGGAGGG
CTCCGTGAACGGCCACGAGTTCGAGATCGAGGGCGAGGGCGAGGGCCGCCCCTACGAGGGCACCCAGACC
GCCAAGCTGAAGGTGACCAAGGGTGGCCCCCTGCCCTTCGCCTGGGACATCCTGTCCCCTCAGTTCATGT
ACGGCTCCAAGGCCTACGTGAAGCACCCCGCCGACATCCCCGACTACTTGAAGCTGTCCTTCCCCGAGGG
CTTCAAGTGGGAGCGCGTGATGAACTTCGAGGACGGCGGCGTGGTGACCGTGACCCAGGACTCCTCCCTG
CAGGACGGCGAGTTCATCTACAAGGTGAAGCTGCGCGGCACCAACTTCCCCTCCGACGGCCCCGTAATGC
AGAAGAAGACCATGGGCTGGGAGGCCTCCTCCGAGCGGATGTACCCCGAGGACGGCGCCCTGAAGGGCGA
GATCAAGCAGAGGCTGAAGCTGAAGGACGGCGGCCACTACGACGCTGAGGTCAAGACCACCTACAAGGCC
AAGAAGCCCGTGCAGCTGCCCGGCGCCTACAACGTCAACATCAAGTTGGACATCACCTCCCACAACGAGG
ACTACACCATCGTGGAACAGTACGAACGCGCCGAGGGCCGCCACTCCACCGGCGGCATGGACGAGCTGTA
CAAGGGAGGCTCCGGAGGAAGATCTGGAGGATCCGGAGGACTCGAGCCCACCATGTTAAGGAGGATTTTA
CAGAGGACTCCTGGGAGAGTTGGCTCTCAAGGTTCTGATTTAGATTCATCAGCAACTCCTATAAACACAG
TGGACGTCAATAATGAAAGCTCTTCAGAAGGTTTCATATGTCCCCAGTGTATGAAATCTCTTGGATCTGC
TGATGAACTTTTCAAACATTATGAAGCTGTTCATGATGCTGGTAATGACTCAGGTCATGGAGGAGAGTCT
AATCTTGCTTTGAAGCGAGATGATGTAACACTGCTCAGACAAGAGGTCCAAGACCTACAGGCTTCACTTA
AGGAAGAAAAATGGTACTCGGAAGAATTAAAGAAGGAATTAGAAAAATATCAAGGGCTGCAGCAGCAAGA
GGCCAAACCTGATGGGTTGGTGACTGATTCATCAGCAGAACTACAGTCTTTGGAACAGCAATTAGAAGAA
GCCCAAACAGAAAATTTTAATATTAAGCAAATGAAAGACTTATTTGAACAGAAAGCAGCCCAACTTGCTA
CTGAAATTGCAGATATAAAGTCAAAGTATGATGAAGAAAGGAGTCTTCGAGAAGCTGCTGAACAAAAAGT
GACACGTCTGACAGAAGAATTAAACAAAGAGGCAACTGTAATTCAAGATCTGAAGACGGAACTGCTTCAG
AGACCTGGTATAGAAGATGTTGCCGTGCTAAAGAAAGAACTGGTCCAAGTTCAAACACTAATGGATAACA
TGACCTTGGAACGTGAGCGAGAATCTGAAAAACTCAAAGATGAATGCAAAAAATTGCAGTCACAATATGC
TAGCTCAGAGGCCACAATAAGCCAGCTAAGGAGTGAACTTGCCAAAGGCCCCCAGGAAGTTGCTGTATAT
GTACAGGAACTACAAAAACTGAAAAGTTCAGTTAATGAATTAACACAAAAAAATCAGACCTTGACAGAAA
ACTTGCTGAAAAAAGAACAAGACTATACTAAGTTAGAGGAGAAACATAATGAAGAATCTGTGAGTAAAAA
GAATATTCAGGCAACCCTTCATCAAAAAGACCTAGATTGTCAACAGCTTCAGTCAAGATTGTCTGCATCT
GAAACCTCACTGCATAGAATACATGTAGAACTAAGTGAAAAAGGAGAAGCTACTCAAAAGCTCAAAGAAG
AATTATCTGAGGTAGAGACCAAGTACCAGCATCTAAAGGCGGAGTTTAAGCAGCTACAACAACAGAGAGA
AGAAAAGGAGCAGCATGGGTTACAACTCCAAAGTGAAATTAATCAATTACATAGCAAACTTCTAGAGACA
GAGCGCCAACTAGGGGAAGCTCATGGTAGGCTGAAGGAACAGAGACAGCTTTCAAGTGAAAAGTTGATGG
ATAAAGAACAACAAGTGGCTGATTTACAACTCAAACTTTCTCGGTTAGAAGAGCAGTTGAAGGAAAAAGT
TACAAATTCTACAGAATTGCAGCATCAATTAGATAAAACAAAGCAACAGCATCAAGAACAACAGGCTCTT
CAGCAAAGCACCACGGCAAAACTTCGAGAAGCTCAGAATGATTTGGAACAAGTTCTACGTCAAATTGGCG
ATAAGGACCAAAAGATCCAGAACCTTGAAGCTTTATTACAGAAGAGTAAAGAAAATATTTCATTACTAGA
AAAAGAAAGAGAAGATCTTTATGCAAAAATTCAGGCTGGTGAAGGAGAGACTGCTGTTCTTAACCAGTTA
CAAGAAAAAAACCATACACTACAGGAGCAAGTAACTCAACTAACAGAGAAGCTGAAGAATCAGTCAGAAA
GTCATAAACAAGCCCAGGAGAATTTGCATGACCAGGTACAAGAGCAGAAGGCACATCTTAGAGCTGCACA
AGACCGTGTCCTTTCCCTAGAAACTAGTGTCAATGAATTAAATAGTCAATTAAATGAAAGCAAGGAGAAG
GTCTCCCAGCTTGACATACAGATTAAAGCCAAAACCGAACTATTACTATCAGCAGAAGCAGCAAAAACTG
CTCAAAGAGCTGATCTTCAGAATCATTTGGACACAGCTCAAAATGCATTACAAGATAAACAGCAGGAGTT
AAATAAGATTACTACTCAGTTGGATCAGGTCACTGCAAAGTTACAAGACAAGCAAGAACATTGCAGTCAG
CTGGAAAGTCATCTTAAAGAATATAAAGAGAAATACCTCTCTTTAGAACAGAAAACCGAAGAGCTAGAAG
GTCAAATTAAGAAACTAGAAGCTGATAGTCTTGAAGTTAAAGCAAGCAAGGAGCAGGCTTTGCAAGATCT
ACAACAGCAAAGACAGCTGAACACAGATTTAGAGCTCAGAGCCACAGAATTGAGTAAACAACTTGAAATG
GAGAAGGAAATAGTATCCAGTACAAGATTGGATCTACAGAAAAAATCTGAAGCCCTTGAAAGTATCAAGC
AAAAGCTTACCAAGCAAGAGGAAGAAAAACAAATCCTGAAACAAGATTTTGAAACTTTAAGTCAAGAAAC
AAAGATTCAGCATGAGGAATTGAATAACAGAATTCAAACAACAGTAACAGAACTACAAAAAGTGAAAATG
GAGAAAGAAGCTTTAATGACAGAGCTTTCTACAGTAAAGGACAAACTATCAAAAGTTTCTGATTCTTTGA
AAAACTCTAAAAGTGAATTTGAAAAGGAGAATCAGAAAGGAAAAGCCGCTATATTAGACTTGGAAAAAAC
TTGCAAAGAATTAAAGCATCAACTTCAAGTGCAGATGGAAAACACACTTAAGGAACAGAAGGAACTGAAA
AAGTCACTTGAAAAAGAGAAGGAGGCTTCTCATCAGTTGAAATTGGAACTCAATTCAATGCAGGAACAAC
TTATACAGGCCCAGAATACTTTAAAACAAAATGAAAAAGAAGAGCAACAACTTCAGGGGAACATAAATGA
GCTAAAGCAATCAAGTGAACAGAAGAAAAAACAAATTGAAGCACTCCAAGGAGAGCTTAAAATTGCTGTT
TTACAGAAGACAGAGCTTGAGAATAAACTACAGCAGCAGTTAACACAGGCAGCCCAGGAACTTGCAGCAG
AGAAAGAGAAAATATCAGTATTACAAAACAACTATGAAAAAAGTCAGGAAACTTTCAAACAGCTTCAATC
TGATTTCTATGGGAGGGAATCTGAACTTCTAGCCACCAGGCAAGATCTTAAGTCTGTAGAAGAGAAGCTT
TCTCTAGCACAGGAGGACTTGATTTCAAACAGAAATCAAATTGGAAATCAAAATAAATTGATTCAAGAAC
TGAAGACTGCCAAGGCTACATTGGAGCAGGATTCAGCAAAGAAAGAACAGCAATTGCAGGAGCGATGTAA
AGCACTACAAGACATTCAGAAAGAAAAGTCACTGAAAGAAAAAGAACTGGTAAATGAGAAGTCTAAATTG
GCAGAGATAGAAGAAATTAAATGTAGACAAGAAAAAGAAATCACTAAACTAAACGAAGAACTCAAGTCCC
ACAAACTAGAAAGCATAAAGGAGATAACAAATCTTAAAGATGCTAAACAGCTTCTAATTCAGCAGAAATT
AGAACTTCAAGGAAAAGCGGACTCCCTGAAGGCAGCTGTTGAACAGGAGAAGAGAAATCAGCAGATACTA
AAAGACCAGGTGAAAAAGGAAGAAGAGGAGCTGAAGAAAGAATTTATTGAGAAAGAAGCTAAGTTGCATT
CCGAAATAAAAGAAAAGGAAGTAGGAATGAAGAAGCATGAAGAAAATGAGGCTAAACTTACCATGCAGAT
TACAGCATTAAATGAAAACTTAGGCACTGTGAAGAAGGAGTGGCAATCTAGTCAACGGAGAGTTAGTGAG
CTTGAGAAACAAACGGATGACTTACGGGGTGAAATTGCAGTATTAGAAGCAACGGTTCAGAATAATCAAG
ATGAAAGGAGAGCACTACTGGAAAGATGTCTTAAAGGAGAAGGTGAAATAGAAAAGCTTCAAACCAAAGT
ATTAGAATTGCAAAGAAAGCTGGATAATACAACTGCAGCAGTGCAGGAGCTGGGCAGAGAAAACCAATCA
CTTCAGATCAAACATACACAAGCGTTGAATAGAAAGTGGGCCGAAGACAATGAAGTACAAAACTGTATGG
CCTGTGGGAAAGGCTTTTCAGTAACAGTGAGACGGCATCACTGCCGACAGTGTGGAAATATCTTCTGTGC
TGAATGTTCAGCCAAAAATGCCTTAACTCCTTCCTCCAAGAAGCCTGTTCGTGTCTGTGATGCATGTTTC
AATGACTTGCAAGGATAATGGGTTATCACAACTTCAGAGTAATATTACACTAACATTAGATTTTTAATAA
ATGTACTTAATAGAGGTCTTGGACTACTATTTGGTTTGGACACTGGTTGCAATACTAGACCAAATAGGAA
TTAGTATATTTTGGAATGTTATGGATATCGCGGCCGCTGACTGACTGAAGATCCACCGGATCTAGATAAC
TGATCATAATCAGCCATACCACATTTGTAGAGGTTTTACTTGCTTTAAAAAACCTCCCACACCTCCCCCT
GAACCTGAAACATAAAATGAATGCAATTGTTGTTGTTAACTTGTTTATTGCAGCTTATAATGGTTACAAA
TAAAGCAATAGCATCACAAATTTCACAAATAAAGCATTTTTTTCACTGCATTCTAGTTGTGGTTTGTCCA
AACTCATCAATGTATCTTAAGGCGTAAATTGTAAGCGTTAATATTTTGTTAAAATTCGCGTTAAATTTTT
GTTAAATCAGCTCATTTTTTAACCAATAGGCCGAAATCGGCAAAATCCCTTATAAATCAAAAGAATAGAC
CGAGATAGGGT
[37 nt withheld, positions 6172-6208]
AAAGAACGTGGACTCCAACGTCAAAGG
[49 nt withheld, positions 6236-6284]
T
[91 nt withheld, positions 6286-6376]
G
[124 nt withheld, positions 6378-6501]
CAGGTGGCACTTTTCGGGGAAATGTGCGCGGAACCCCTATTTGTTTATTTTTCTAAATACATTCAAATAT
GTATCCGCTCATGAGACAATAACCCTGATAAATGCTTCAATAATATTGAAAAAGGAAGAGTCCTGAGGCG
GAAAGAACCAGCTGTGGAATGTGTGTCAGTTAGGGTGTGGAAAGTCCCCAGGCTCCCCAGCAGGCAGAAG
TATGCAAAGCATGCATCTCAATTAGTCAGCAACCAGGTGTGGAAAGTCCCCAGGCTCCCCAGCAGGCAGA
AGTATGCAAAGCATGCATCTCAATTAGTCAGCAACCATAGTCCCGCCCCTAACTCCGCCCATCCCGCCCC
TAACTCCGCCCAGTTCCGCCCATTCTCCGCCCCATGGCTGACTAATTTTTTTTATTTATGCAGAGGCCGA
GGCCGCCTCGGCCTCTGAGCTATTCCAGAAGTAGTGAGGAGGCTTTTTTGGAGGCCTAGGCTTTTGCAAA
GATCGATCAAGAGACAGGATGAGGATCGTTTCGCATGATTGAACAAGATGGATTGCACGCAGGTTCTCCG
GCCGCTTGGGTGGAGAGGCTATTCGGCTATGACTGGGCACAACAGACAATCGGCTGCTCTGATGCCGCCG
TGTTCCGGCTGTCAGCGCAGGGGCGCCCGGTTCTTTTTGTCAAGACCGACCTGTCCGGTGCCCTGAATGA
ACTGCAAGACGAGGCAGCGCGGCTATCGTGGCTGGCCACGACGGGCGTTCCTTGCGCAGCTGTGCTCGAC
GTTGTCACTGAAGCGGGAAGGGACTGGCTGCTATTGGGCGAAGTGCCGGGGCAGGATCTCCTGTCATCTC
ACCTTGCTCCTGCCGAGAAAGTATCCATCATGGCTGATGCAATGCGGCGGCTGCATACGCTTGATCCGGC
TACCTGCCCATTCGACCACCAAGCGAAACATCGCATCGAGCGAGCACGTACTCGGATGGAAGCCGGTCTT
GTCGATCAGGATGATCTGGACGAAGAGCATCAGGGGCTCGCGCCAGCCGAACTGTTCGCCAGGCTCAAGG
CGAGCATGCCCGACGGCGAGGATCTCGTCGTGACCCATGGCGATGCCTGCTTGCCGAATATCATGGTGGA
AAATGGCCGCTTTTCTGGATTCATCGACTGTGGCCGGCTGGGTGTGGCGGACCGCTATCAGGACATAGCG
TTGGCTACCCGTGATATTGCTGAAGAGCTTGGCGGCGAATGGGCTGACCGCTTCCTCGTGCTTTACGGTA
TCGCCGCTCCCGATTCGCAGCGCATCGCCTTCTATCGCCTTCTTGACGAGTTCTTCTGAGCGGGACTCTG
GGGTTCGAAATGACCGACCAAGCGACGCCCAACCTGCCATCACGAGATTTCGATTCCACCGCCGCCTTCT
ATGAAAGGTTGGGCTTCGGAATCGTTTTCCGGGACGCCGGCTGGATGATCCTCCAGCGCGGGGATCTCAT
GCTGGAGTTCTTCGCCCACCCTAGGGGGAGGCTAACTGAAACACGGAAGGAGACAATACCGGAAGGAACC
CGCGCTATGACGGCAATAAAAAGACAGAATAAAACGCACGGTGTTGGGTCGTTTGTTCATAAACGCGGGG
TTCGGTCCCAGGGCTGGCACTCTGTCGATACCCCACCGAGACCCCATTGGGGCCAATACGCCCGCGTTTC
TTCCTTTTCCCCACCCCACCCCCCAAGTTCGGGTGAAGGCCCAGGGCTCGCAGCCAACGTCGGGGCGGCA
GGCCCTGCCATAGCCTCAGGTTACTCATATATACTTTAGATTGATTTAAAACTTCATTTTTAATTTAAAA
GGATCTAGGTGAAGATCCTTTTTGATAATCTCATGACCAAAATCCCTTAACGTGAGTTTTCGTTCCACTG
AGCGTCAGACCCCGTAGAAAAGATCAAAGGATCTTCTTGAGATCCTTTTTTTCTGCGCGTAATCTGCTGC
TTGCAAACAAAAAAACCACCGCTACCAGCGGTGGTTTGTTTGCCGGATCAAGAGCTACCAACTCTTTTTC
CGAAGGTAACTGGCTTCAGCAGAGCGCAGATACCAAATACTGTTCTTCTAGTGTAGCCGTAGTTAGGCCA
CCACTTCAAGAACTCTGTAGCACCGCCTACATACCTCGCTCTGCTAATCCTGTTACCAGTGGCTGCTGCC
AGTGGCGATAAGTCGTGTCTTACCGGGTTGGACTCAAGACGATAGTTACCGGATAAGGCGCAGCGGTCGG
GCTGAACGGGGGGTTCGTGCACACAGCCCAGCTTGGAGCGAACGACCTACACCGAACTGAGATACCTACA
GCGTGAGCTATGAGAAAGCGCCACGCTTCCCGAAGGGAGAAAGGCGGACAGGTATCCGGTAAGCGGCAGG
GTCGGAACAGGAGAGCGCACGAGGGAGCTTCCAGGGGGAAACGCCTGGTATCTTTATAGTCCTGTCGGGT
TTCGCCACCTCTGACTTGAGCGTCGATTTTTGTGATGCTCGTCAGGGGGGCGGAGCCTATGGAAAAACGC
CAGCAACGCGGCCTTTTTACGGTTCCTGGCCTTTTGCTGGCCTTTTGCTCACATGTTCTTTCCTGCGTTA
TCCCCTGATTCTGTGGATAACCGTATTACCGCCATGCAT
